>Addgene plasmid #120973 | C40m | addgene full sequence | sequence record 236027 | Addgene NGS Result
TATAAAAATAGGCGTATCACGAGGCAGAATTTCAGATAAAAAAAATCCTTAGCTTTCGCTAAGGATGATT
TCTGGAATTCGCGGCCGCTTCTAGAGACTAGTGGGTCTCAAATGGGCCCATATCTGGAAATAGACGCCAA
GTTCAATCCGTATTCCGACGTACGAGGTAGAGACCTACTAGTAGCGGCCGCTGCAGGCTTCCTCGCTCAC
TGACTCGCTGCGCTCGGTCGTTCGGCTGCGGCGAGCGGTATCAGCTCACTCAAAGGCGGTAATACGGTTA
TCCACAGAATCAGGGGATAACGCAGGAAAGAACATGTGAGCAAAAGGCCAGCAAAAGGCCAGGAACCGTA
AAAAGGCCGCGTTGCTGGCGTTTTTCCACAGGCTCCGCCCCCCTGACGAGCATCACAAAAATCGACGCTC
AAGTCAGAGGTGGCGAAACCCGACAGGACTATAAAGATACCAGGCGTTTCCCCCTGGAAGCTCCCTCGTG
CGCTCTCCTGTTCCGACCCTGCCGCTTACCGGATACCTGTCCGCCTTTCTCCCTTCGGGAAGCGTGGCGC
TTTCTCATAGCTCACGCTGTAGGTATCTCAGTTCGGTGTAGGTCGTTCGCTCCAAGCTGGGCTGTGTGCA
CGAACCCCCCGTTCAGCCCGACCGCTGCGCCTTATCCGGTAACTATCGTCTTGAGTCCAACCCGGTAAGA
CACGACTTATCGCCACTGGCAGCAGCCACTGGTAACAGGATTAGCAGAGCGAGGTATGTAGGCGGTGCTA
CAGAGTTCTTGAAGTGGTGGCCTAACTACGGCTACACTAGAAGAACAGTATTTGGTATCTGCGCTCTGCT
GAAGCCAGTTACCTTCGGAAAAAGAGTTGGTAGCTCTTGATCCGGCAAACAAACCACCGCTGGTAGCGGT
GGTTTTTTTGTTTGCAAGCAGCAGATTACGCGCAGAAAAAAAGGATCTCAAGAAGATCCTTTGATCTTTT
CTACGGGGTCTGACGCTCAGTGGAACGAAAACTCACGTTAAGGGATTTTGGTCATGAGATTATCAAAAAG
GATCTTCACCTAGATCCTTTTAAATTAAAAATGAAGTTTTAAATCAATCTAAAGTATATATGAGTAAACT
TGGTCTGACAGTTACCAATGCTTAATCAGTGAGGCACCTATCTCAGCGATCTGTCTATTTCGTTCATCCA
TAGTTGCCTGACTCCCCGTCGTGTAGATAACTACGATACGGGAGGGCTTACCATCTGGCCCCAGTGCTGC
AATGATACCGCGCGACCCACGCTCACCGGCTCCAGATTTATCAGCAATAAACCAGCCAGCCGGAAGGGCC
GAGCGCAGAAGTGGTCCTGCAACTTTATCCGCCTCCATCCAGTCTATTAATTGTTGCCGGGAAGCTAGAG
TAAGTAGTTCGCCAGTTAATAGTTTGCGCAACGTTGTTGCCATTGCTACAGGCATCGTGGTGTCACGCTC
GTCGTTTGGTATGGCTTCATTCAGCTCCGGTTCCCAACGATCAAGGCGAGTTACATGATCCCCCATGTTG
TGCAAAAAAGCGGTTAGCTCCTTCGGTCCTCCGATCGTTGTCAGAAGTAAGTTGGCCGCAGTGTTATCAC
TCATGGTTATGGCAGCACTGCATAATTCTCTTACTGTCATGCCATCCGTAAGATGCTTTTCTGTGACTGG
TGAGTACTCAACCAAGTCATTCTGAGAATAGTGTATGCGGCGACCGAGTTGCTCTTGCCCGGCGTCAATA
CGGGATAATACCGCGCCACATAGCAGAACTTTAAAAGTGCTCATCATTGGAAAACGTTCTTCGGGGCGAA
AACTCTCAAGGATCTTACCGCTGTTGAGATCCAGTTCGATGTAACCCACTCGTGCACCCAACTGATCTTC
AGCATCTTTTACTTTCACCAGCGTTTCTGGGTGAGCAAAAACAGGAAGGCAAAATGCCGCAAAAAAGGGA
ATAAGGGCGACACGGAAATGTTGAATACTCATACTCTTCCTTTTTCAATATTATTGAAGCATTTATCAGG
GTTATTGTCTCATGAGCGGATACATATTTGAATGTATTTAGAAAAATAAACAAATAGGGGTTCCGCGCAC
ATTTCCCCGAAAAGTGCCACCTGACGTCTAAGAAACCATTATTATCATGACATTAACC
Features (pLannotate 1.2.2; 6 found; start..end, strand, type, name):
     29..72      -  terminator     bacterial terminator: putative bacterial transcription terminator
     75..96      +  misc_feature   BioBrick prefix: BioBrick prefix for parts that do not start with "ATG"
    176..196     +  misc_feature   BioBrick suffix: universal suffix for all parts
    373..961     -  rep_origin     ori: high-copy-number ColE1/pMB1/pBR322/pUC origin of replication
   1132..1992    -  CDS            AmpR: β-lactamase; bla; confers resistance to ampicillin, carbenicillin, and related antibiotics
   1993..2097    -  promoter       AmpR promoter: bla
