[The description below was written by a language model from this plasmid's Addgene catalogue record and pLannotate feature annotations shown in this document.]
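Description:
C40m is a small synthetic-biology part plasmid built on the DVA backbone (about 2.1 kb; the sequenced record is 2,158 nt) and intended as a basic part for MoClo Golden Gate assembly. It is maintained in E. coli through a high-copy ColE1/pUC-type origin of replication and selected with ampicillin, resistance being provided by the β-lactamase gene (AmpR) driven by its native bla promoter. These two elements make up most of the plasmid, as is typical for a minimal part-storage vector.

The payload is a "blank" part: a random, synthetic 50 bp sequence with no intended biological function, listed as a 58 bp insert, a figure that may include short flanking bases such as assembly overhangs, although the record does not say so. It occupies the "CD" position of the MoClo scheme, meaning that its flanking fusion sites place it between the C and D overhangs in an ordered multi-part assembly. In the feature table the insert region sits between a BioBrick prefix and a BioBrick suffix, with a putative bacterial transcription terminator just upstream of the prefix, which probably helps insulate the cloning site from read-through transcription. The type IIS restriction sites used to release the part are not annotated in the automated feature list, and the record points to a separate annotated file for those details. The insert was introduced by Gibson cloning.

A blank part like this is typically used as a neutral spacer or placeholder. It lets a transcription unit be assembled when no functional element is wanted at the CD slot, for example in negative controls or designs that omit that position.
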