Addgene plasmid #120973: C40m
Purpose: MoClo golden gate assembly CD part for blank part (random 50bp sequence) - Please see Supplemental Documents for annotated Genbank file
Depositing lab: Richard Murray. Depositing organization: California Institute of Technology.
Backbone
  Vector backbone: DVA
  Backbone size w/o insert (bp): 2100
  Vector type: Synthetic Biology
Growth in bacteria
  Bacterial resistance: Ampicillin, 100 μg/mL
  Growth temperature: 37°C
  Growth strain: JM109
  Copy number: High Copy
Gene/Insert
  Gene/Insert name: Blank (Random 50bp sequence)
  Species: Synthetic
  Insert size (bp): 58
  Cloning method: Gibson Cloning
  Sequencing primers: 5′ AAATAGGCGTATCACGAGGCA; 3′ TTACCGCCTTTGAGTGAGCTG
Terms and licenses: Academic/Nonprofit Terms; Industry Terms: Not Available to Industry
How to cite: C40m was a gift from Richard Murray (Addgene plasmid # 120973 ; http://n2t.net/addgene:120973 ; RRID:Addgene_120973)
