>Addgene plasmid #120973 | C40m | depositor partial sequence | sequence record 230000 | insert sequence
AATGGGCCCATATCTGGAAATAGACGCCAAGTTCAATCCGTATTCCGACGTACGAGGT
